>Addgene plasmid #35171 | pLDPuro-MmnSR100N | addgene full sequence | sequence record 230354 | Addgene NGS Result
CACGACAGGTTTCCCGACTGGAAAGCGGGCAGTGAGCGCAACGCAATTAATGTGAGTTAGCTCACTCATT
AGGCACCCCAGGCTTTACACTTTATGCTTCCGGCTCGTATGTTGTGTGGAATTGTGAGCGGATAACAATT
TCACACAGGAAACAGCTATGACCATGATTACGCCAAGCGCGCAATTAACCCTCACTAAAGGGAACAAAAG
CTGGAGCTGCAAGCTTAATGTAGTCTTATGCAATACTCTTGTAGTCTTGCAACATGGTAACGATGAGTTA
GCAACATGCCTTACAAGGAGAGAAAAAGCACCGTGCATGCCGATTGGTGGAAGTAAGGTGGTACGATCGT
GCCTTATTAGGAAGGCAACAGACGGGTCTGACATGGATTGGACGAACCACTGAATTGCCGCATTGCAGAG
ATATTGTATTTAAGTGCCTAGCTCGATACATAAACGGGTCTCTCTGGTTAGACCAGATCTGAGCCTGGGA
GCTCTCTGGCTAACTAGGGAACCCACTGCTTAAGCCTCAATAAAGCTTGCCTTGAGTGCTTCAAGTAGTG
TGTGCCCGTCTGTTGTGTGACTCTGGTAACTAGAGATCCCTCAGACCCTTTTAGTCAGTGTGGAAAATCT
CTAGCAGTGGCGCCCGAACAGGGACTTGAAAGCGAAAGGGAAACCAGAGGAGCTCTCTCGACGCAGGACT
CGGCTTGCTGAAGCGCGCACGGCAAGAGGCGAGGGGCGGCGACTGGTGAGTACGCCAAAAATTTTGACTA
GCGGAGGCTAGAAGGAGAGAGATGGGTGCGAGAGCGTCAGTATTAAGCGGGGGAGAATTAGATCGCGATG
GGAAAAAATTCGGTTAAGGCCAGGGGGAAAGAAAAAATATAAATTAAAACATATAGTATGGGCAAGCAGG
GAGCTAGAACGATTCGCAGTTAATCCTGGCCTGTTAGAAACATCAGAAGGCTGTAGACAAATACTGGGAC
AGCTACAACCATCCCTTCAGACAGGATCAGAAGAACTTAGATCATTATATAATACAGTAGCAACCCTCTA
TTGTGTGCATCAAAGGATAGAGATAAAAGACACCAAGGAAGCTTTAGACAAGATAGAGGAAGAGCAAAAC
AAAAGTAAGACCACCGCACAGCAAGCGGCCGCTGATCTTCAGACCTGGAGGAGGAGATATGAGGGACAAT
TGGAGAAGTGAATTATATAAATATAAAGTAGTAAAAATTGAACCATTAGGAGTAGCACCCACCAAGGCAA
AGAGAAGAGTGGTGCAGAGAGAAAAAAGAGCAGTGGGAATAGGAGCTTTGTTCCTTGGGTTCTTGGGAGC
AGCAGGAAGCACTATGGGCGCAGCGTCAATGACGCTGACGGTACAGGCCAGACAATTATTGTCTGGTATA
GTGCAGCAGCAGAACAATTTGCTGAGGGCTATTGAGGCGCAACAGCATCTGTTGCAACTCACAGTCTGGG
GCATCAAGCAGCTCCAGGCAAGAATCCTGGCTGTGGAAAGATACCTAAAGGATCAACAGCTCCTGGGGAT
TTGGGGTTGCTCTGGAAAACTCATTTGCACCACTGCTGTGCCTTGGAATGCTAGTTGGAGTAATAAATCT
CTGGAACAGATTTGGAATCACACGACCTGGATGGAGTGGGACAGAGAAATTAACAATTACACAAGCTTAA
TACACTCCTTAATTGAAGAATCGCAAAACCAGCAAGAAAAGAATGAACAAGAATTATTGGAATTAGATAA
ATGGGCAAGTTTGTGGAATTGGTTTAACATAACAAATTGGCTGTGGTATATAAAATTATTCATAATGATA
GTAGGAGGCTTGGTAGGTTTAAGAATAGTTTTTGCTGTACTTTCTATAGTGAATAGAGTTAGGCAGGGAT
ATTCACCATTATCGTTTCAGACCCACCTCCCAACCCCGAGGGGACCCGACAGGCCCGAAGGAATAGAAGA
AGAAGGTGGAGAGAGAGACAGAGACAGATCCATTCGATTAGTGAACGGATCTCGACGGTATCGATCACGA
GACTAGCCTCGAGCGGCCGCCCCCTTCACCGAGGGCCTATTTCCCATGATTCCTTCATATTTGCATATAC
GATACAAGGCTGTTAGAGAGATAATTGGAATTAATTTGACTGTAAACACAAAGATATTAGTACAAAATAC
GTGACGTAGAAAGTAATAATTTCTTGGGTAGTTTGCAGTTTTAAAATTATGTTTTAAAATGGACTATCAT
ATGGTGCCTAGAGAAGGTGGCGCGGGGTAAACTGGGAAAGTGATGTCGTGTACTGGCTCCGCCTTTTTCC
CGAGGGTGGGGGAGAACCGTATATAAGTGCAGTAGTCGCCGTGAACGTTCTTTTTCGCAACGGGTTTGCC
GCCAGAACACAGGTAAGTGCCGTGTGTGGTTCCCGCGGGCCTGGCCTCTTTACGGGTTATGGCCCTTGCG
TGCCTTGAATTACTTCCACCTGGCTCCAGTACGTGATTCTTGATCCCGAGCTGGAGCCAGGGGCGGGCCT
TGCGCTTTAGGAGCCCCTTCGCCTCGTGCTTGAGTTGAGGCCTGGCCTGGGCGCTGGGGCCGCCGCGTGC
GAATCTGGTGGCACCTTCGCGCCTGTCTCGCTGCTTTCGATAAGTCTCTAGCCATTTAAAATTTTTGATG
ACCTGCTGCGACGCTTTTTTTCTGGCAAGATAGTCTTGTAAATGCGGGCCAGGATCTGCACACTGGTATT
TCGGTTTTTGGGGCCGCGGGCGGCGACGGGGCCCGTGCGTCCCAGCGCACATGTTCGGCGAGGCGGGGCC
TGCGAGCGCGGCCACCGAGAATCGGACGGGGGTAGTCTCAAGCTGGCCGGCCTGCTCTGGTGCCTGGCCT
CGCGCCGCCGTGTATCGCCCCGCCCTGGGCGGCAAGGCTGGCCCGGTCGGCACCAGTTGCGTGAGCGGAA
AGATGGCCGCTTCCCGGCCCTGCTCCAGGGGGCTCAAAATGGAGGACGCGGCGCTCGGGAGAGCGGGCGG
GTGAGTCACCCACACAAAGGAAAGGGGCCTTTCCGTCCTCAGCCGTCGCTTCATGTGACTCCACGGAGTA
CCGGGCGCCGTCCAGGCACCTCGATTAGTTCTGGAGCTTTTGGAGTACGTCGTCTTTAGGTTGGGGGGAG
GGGTTTTATGCGATGGAGTTTCCCCACACTGAGTGGGTGGAGACTGAAGTTAGGCCAGCTTGGCACTTGA
TGTAATTCTCCTTGGAATTTGCCCTTTTTGAGTTTGGATCTTGGTTCATTCTCAAGCCTCAGACAGTGGT
TCAAAGTTTTTTTCTTCCATTTCAGGTGTCGTGAAGGTACCACGCGTACAAGTTTGTACAAAAAAGCAGG
CTACCATGGACTACAAAGACCATGACGGTGATACATATGATCATGACATCGATTACAAGGATGACGATGA
CAAGGCTAGCCTGCAGCAGGGCGAGAAACAGCTGTTTGAGAAGTTCTGGAAAGGGACCTTCAAAGCAGTG
GCCACTCCGCGTCCCGAGAGCATCATCGTCGCCAGTATCACAGCCCGCAAGCCGATGCCAAGGACAGAGC
CCCAGAGCAGTCTCTTGCTCCCAGATCAGGATGGACCTTCAGAAAAGCTGGGCCAACATCTGGCCCCTGA
GGCCCTGGGTACCAACAGCTGGGGAAGAGAGAAGGCCTGCAGGGAACTGGATCCTGCCAGAGCACACAGT
GCCTCTCAAGACAGAGACCCGACACCACCACCTTCCTCCAGGGGGAAAAAGAAAAAGAAGAAATCAACCA
GGAAAAAGAGGAGGAGGTCCCCGTCCTACAGCCCATCACCAGTCAAGAAGAAGAAGAAGAAAAGCTCCAA
GAAACATAAGCGACACAGGTCTTTCTCCAAGAAAAGGAGACACAGCTCCTGTAGCCCTAAAAGCAAAAGA
CGGGAAGAGAAGAGGCACAAAAAACAATCTCGAAGCCGGAAGTCTCACCGACATAGACATCACCGATGCC
CCTCAAGGTCCCAGAGTTCGGAACTGCGCTCCCCCAGCTGCGAGAGCAGGCATCGAGGTCGGTCCCCTGA
GGAAGGGCGGAAATCCCGCCGAACACACTCCCGCCGCTGCTCCAAGAACCACTGCAAGGTCAGCCCAGAC
GCCCGGTCCAGCCACCTGCCCAGCCAGCCCCTCCCGAGGCTCGGCTTCCTGTCAGCCAGGGGTGTAATCA
CTGGGTCGGGGTCCGCGGCTGACCTCTTTAGCAAATCGGCCAGCCCTCTCGCCGCCACCCGAGGGCGCTC
GCAGGAGTACGACTCGGGCAATGACACGTCCTCGCCGCCCTCCACGCAAACCAGCTCGGCCAGGTCTCGG
GGCCAGGAGAAGGGGAGTCCCGGTGGGGATCTAAGCAAGAGTCGAGACCTCAACTGTGGCAACACCTCCG
ATTCAGGGAACTCCTTCACCACCTCCTCCCCCCAGAACAAGGGGGCTGTCTTGGAGACTGTCTCTCCCGC
CTGCAGGAGCAGAGAGTCAAGAGGGTTTCAGTCCCCATGTCTCCAGTGTGCAGAGGTGAAGAAGTCTAGT
TTGGTCCCATCCACAGCCCGGAGCTCCCCCATCAAAGAGTGCTCCCGTAGCTCCTCCTACACCAGCACTC
GATCCTCCAGTCCCTCATCCAGGTCCCCAAACCCCAGAGCTTCCCCCAGGTACACCCGGAGTCGGTCCAC
CTCCTCTGAAAAAAGGTCCTACTCTCGCTCTCCCAGCTATTCGTCCAAGTCTGGCAAGAGGAGCCCACCT
AGCAGAAGCTCCAGGTCTCGTCGAAGTCCCAGCTACTCTCGCTACAGCCCCAGCAGGGAACGGGACCTAA
AGTATGGTGAGAAAGAACCACAGCCCCGAGAACGTGCGCGCAGGAGGCGACGGTCCTACTCACCCATGAG
GAAGCGCAGGAGAGACTCCCCAAGCCACCTGGAGGCTCGGAGGATAACCAGTGCCCGCAAACGCCCCATC
CCCTACTACCGACCCAGCCCCTCCTCGTCCAGCAGCCTCAGCAGCGCCTCCTCCTGGTACAGCAGCAGCA
GCAGCAGCAGCAGCAGTAGCAGCCGCTCCCCTAGCCGCAGTTACTCCCGGAGCCGGAGTCCCAGTCGGAG
CCACAGCAGCCGGAGCCAGACCCGGAGCAGGACGCGGACCAGCCGCAGCTCCAGTTCTCGCAGCCTCAGC
CTGGGCTCCCGGAGCCGCAGTCGGAACCGGAGCCTGAGCTACAGCTCGGCAGAAAGCTATGCCAGCACGA
GGCGCTAAACCCAGCTTTCTTGTACAAAGTGGTTGATTCTAGAGACTACAAAGACCATGACGGTGATTAT
AAAGATCATGACATCGATTACAAGGATGACGATGACAAGTAAGGATCCCGGGTGGCATCCCTGTGTTCGA
ATTCTCGACCTCGAGACAAATGGCAGTATTCATCCACAATTTTAAAAGAAAAGGGGGGATTGGGGGGTAC
AGTGCAGGGGAAAGAATAGTAGACATAATAGCAACAGACATACAAACTAAAGAATTACAAAAACAAATTA
CAAAAATTCAAAATTTTCGGGTTTATTACAGGGACAGCAGAGATCCACTTTGGCCGCGGCTCGAGGGGGT
TGGGGTTGCGCCTTTTCCAAGGCAGCCCTGGGTTTGCGCAGGGACGCGGCTGCTCTGGGCGTGGTTCCGG
GAAACGCAGCGGCGCCGACCCTGGGTCTCGCACATTCTTCACGTCCGTTCGCAGCGTCACCCGGATCTTC
GCCGCTACCCTTGTGGGCCCCCCGGCGACGCTTCCTGCTCCGCCCCTAAGTCGGGAAGGTTCCTTGCGGT
TCGCGGCGTGCCGGACGTGACAAACGGAAGCCGCACGTCTCACTAGTACCCTCGCAGACGGACAGCGCCA
GGGAGCAATGGCAGCGCGCCGACCGCGATGGGCTGTGGCCAATAGCGGCTGCTCAGCAGGGCGCGCCGAG
AGCAGCGGCCGGGAAGGGGCGGTGCGGGAGGCGGGGTGTGGGGCGGTAGTGTGGGCCCTGTTCCTGCCCG
CGCGGTGTTCCGCATTCTGCAAGCCTCCGGAGCGCACGTCGGCAGTCGGCTCCCTCGTTGACCGAATCAC
CGACCTCTCTCCCCAGGGGGATCCACCGGAGCTTACCATGACCGAGTACAAGCCCACGGTGCGCCTCGCC
ACCCGCGACGACGTCCCCAGGGCCGTACGCACCCTCGCCGCCGCGTTCGCCGACTACCCCGCCACGCGCC
ACACCGTCGATCCGGACCGCCACATCGAGCGGGTCACCGAGCTGCAAGAACTCTTCCTCACGCGCGTCGG
GCTCGACATCGGCAAGGTGTGGGTCGCGGACGACGGCGCCGCGGTGGCGGTCTGGACCACGCCGGAGAGC
GTCGAAGCGGGGGCGGTGTTCGCCGAGATCGGCCCGCGCATGGCCGAGTTGAGCGGTTCCCGGCTGGCCG
CGCAGCAACAGATGGAAGGCCTCCTGGCGCCGCACCGGCCCAAGGAGCCCGCGTGGTTCCTGGCCACCGT
CGGCGTCTCGCCCGACCACCAGGGCAAGGGTCTGGGCAGCGCCGTCGTGCTCCCCGGAGTGGAGGCGGCC
GAGCGCGCCGGGGTGCCCGCCTTCCTGGAGACCTCCGCGCCCCGCAACCTCCCCTTCTACGAGCGGCTCG
GCTTCACCGTCACCGCCGACGTCGAGGTGCCCGAAGGACCGCGCACCTGGTGCATGACCCGCAAGCCCGG
TGCCTGACGCCCGCCCCACGACCCGCAGCGCCCGACCGAAAGGAGCGCACGACCCCATGCATCGGTACCT
TTAAGACCAATGACTTACAAGGCAGCTGTAGATCTTAGCCACTTTTTAAAAGAAAAGGGGGGACTGGAAG
GGCTAATTCACTCCCAACGAAGACAAGATCTGCTTTTTGCTTGTACTGGGTCTCTCTGGTTAGACCAGAT
CTGAGCCTGGGAGCTCTCTGGCTAACTAGGGAACCCACTGCTTAAGCCTCAATAAAGCTTGCCTTGAGTG
CTTCAAGTAGTGTGTGCCCGTCTGTTGTGTGACTCTGGTAACTAGAGATCCCTCAGACCCTTTTAGTCAG
TGTGGAAAATCTCTAGCAGTAGTAGTTCATGTCATCTTATTATTCAGTATTTATAACTTGCAAAGAAATG
AATATCAGAGAGTGAGAGGAACTTGTTTATTGCAGCTTATAATGGTTACAAATAAAGCAATAGCATCACA
AATTTCACAAATAAAGCATTTTTTTCACTGCATTCTAGTTGTGGTTTGTCCAAACTCATCAATGTATCTT
ATCATGTCTGGCTCTAGCTATCCCGCCCCTAACTCCGCCCATCCCGCCCCTAACTCCGCCCAGTTCCGCC
CATTCTCCGCCCCATGGCTGACTAATTTTTTTTATTTATGCAGAGGCCGAGGCCGCCTCGGCCTCTGAGC
TATTCCAGAAGTAGTGAGGAGGCTTTTTTGGAGGCCTAGGGACGTACCCAATTCGCCCTATAGTGAGTCG
TATTACGCGCGCTCACTGGCCGTCGTTTTACAACGTCGTGACTGGGAAAACCCTGGCGTTACCCAACTTA
ATCGCCTTGCAGCACATCCCCCTTTCGCCAGCTGGCGTAATAGCGAAGAGGCCCGCACCGATCGCCCTTC
CCAACAGTTGCGCAGCCTGAATGGCGAATGGG
[124 nt withheld, positions 7663-7786]
C
[91 nt withheld, positions 7788-7878]
A
[49 nt withheld, positions 7880-7928]
CCTTTGACGTTGGAGTCCACGTTCTTT
[37 nt withheld, positions 7956-7992]
ACCCTATCTCGGTCTATTCTTTTGATTTATAAGGGATTTTGCCGATTTCGGCCTATTGGTTAAAAAATGA
GCTGATTTAACAAAAATTTAACGCGAATTTTAACAAAATATTAACGCTTACAATTTAGGTGGCACTTTTC
GGGGAAATGTGCGCGGAACCCCTATTTGTTTATTTTTCTAAATACATTCAAATATGTATCCGCTCATGAG
ACAATAACCCTGATAAATGCTTCAATAATATTGAAAAAGGAAGAGTATGAGTATTCAACATTTCCGTGTC
GCCCTTATTCCCTTTTTTGCGGCATTTTGCCTTCCTGTTTTTGCTCACCCAGAAACGCTGGTGAAAGTAA
AAGATGCTGAAGATCAGTTGGGTGCACGAGTGGGTTACATCGAACTGGATCTCAACAGCGGTAAGATCCT
TGAGAGTTTTCGCCCCGAAGAACGTTTTCCAATGATGAGCACTTTTAAAGTTCTGCTATGTGGCGCGGTA
TTATCCCGTATTGACGCCGGGCAAGAGCAACTCGGTCGCCGCATACACTATTCTCAGAATGACTTGGTTG
AGTACTCACCAGTCACAGAAAAGCATCTTACGGATGGCATGACAGTAAGAGAATTATGCAGTGCTGCCAT
AACCATGAGTGATAACACTGCGGCCAACTTACTTCTGACAACGATCGGAGGACCGAAGGAGCTAACCGCT
TTTTTGCACAACATGGGGGATCATGTAACTCGCCTTGATCGTTGGGAACCGGAGCTGAATGAAGCCATAC
CAAACGACGAGCGTGACACCACGATGCCTGTAGCAATGGCAACAACGTTGCGCAAACTATTAACTGGCGA
ACTACTTACTCTAGCTTCCCGGCAACAATTAATAGACTGGATGGAGGCGGATAAAGTTGCAGGACCACTT
CTGCGCTCGGCCCTTCCGGCTGGCTGGTTTATTGCTGATAAATCTGGAGCCGGTGAGCGTGGGTCTCGCG
GTATCATTGCAGCACTGGGGCCAGATGGTAAGCCCTCCCGTATCGTAGTTATCTACACGACGGGGAGTCA
GGCAACTATGGATGAACGAAATAGACAGATCGCTGAGATAGGTGCCTCACTGATTAAGCATTGGTAACTG
TCAGACCAAGTTTACTCATATATACTTTAGATTGATTTAAAACTTCATTTTTAATTTAAAAGGATCTAGG
TGAAGATCCTTTTTGATAATCTCATGACCAAAATCCCTTAACGTGAGTTTTCGTTCCACTGAGCGTCAGA
CCCCGTAGAAAAGATCAAAGGATCTTCTTGAGATCCTTTTTTTCTGCGCGTAATCTGCTGCTTGCAAACA
AAAAAACCACCGCTACCAGCGGTGGTTTGTTTGCCGGATCAAGAGCTACCAACTCTTTTTCCGAAGGTAA
CTGGCTTCAGCAGAGCGCAGATACCAAATACTGTTCTTCTAGTGTAGCCGTAGTTAGGCCACCACTTCAA
GAACTCTGTAGCACCGCCTACATACCTCGCTCTGCTAATCCTGTTACCAGTGGCTGCTGCCAGTGGCGAT
AAGTCGTGTCTTACCGGGTTGGACTCAAGACGATAGTTACCGGATAAGGCGCAGCGGTCGGGCTGAACGG
GGGGTTCGTGCACACAGCCCAGCTTGGAGCGAACGACCTACACCGAACTGAGATACCTACAGCGTGAGCT
ATGAGAAAGCGCCACGCTTCCCGAAGGGAGAAAGGCGGACAGGTATCCGGTAAGCGGCAGGGTCGGAACA
GGAGAGCGCACGAGGGAGCTTCCAGGGGGAAACGCCTGGTATCTTTATAGTCCTGTCGGGTTTCGCCACC
TCTGACTTGAGCGTCGATTTTTGTGATGCTCGTCAGGGGGGCGGAGCCTATGGAAAAACGCCAGCAACGC
GGCCTTTTTACGGTTCCTGGCCTTTTGCTGGCCTTTTGCTCACATGTTCTTTCCTGCGTTATCCCCTGAT
TCTGTGGATAACCGTATTACCGCCTTTGAGTGAGCTGATACCGCTCGCCGCAGCCGAACGACCGAGCGCA
GCGAGTCAGTGAGCGAGGAAGCGGAAGAGCGCCCAATACGCAAACCGCCTCTCCCCGCGCGTTGGCCGAT
TCATTAATGCAGCTGG
Features (pLannotate 1.2.2; 31 found; start..end, strand, type, name):
     48..69      +  protein_bind   CAP binding site: CAP binding activates transcription in the presence of cAMP. E. coli catabolite activator protein
     84..114     +  promoter       lac promoter: promoter for the E. coli lac operon
    122..138     +  protein_bind   lac operator: The lac repressor binds to the lac operator to inhibit transcription in E. coli. This inhibition can be relieved by adding lactose or isopropyl-β-D-thiogalactopyranoside (IPTG). lac repressor encoded by lacI
    183..201     +  promoter       T3 promoter: promoter for bacteriophage T3 RNA polymerase
    229..455     +  promoter       RSV promoter: Rous sarcoma virus enhancer/promoter
    456..636     +  LTR            5' LTR (truncated): truncated 5' long terminal repeat (LTR) from HIV-1
    683..808     +  misc_feature   HIV-1 Ψ: packaging signal of human immunodeficiency virus type 1
    792..1155    +  CDS            HIV-1 gag (fragment): gag protein from human immunodeficiency virus 1; gag
   1301..1534    +  misc_feature   RRE: The Rev response element (RRE) of HIV-1 allows for Rev-dependent mRNA export from the nucleus to the cytoplasm.
   1911..2011    +  CDS            Rev (fragment): human immunodeficiency virus 1 (HIV-1) Rev protein; rev; enhances nuclear export of unspliced and incompletely spliced viral mRNAs
   2061..2243    +  promoter       U6 promoter (fragment): RNA polymerase III promoter for human U6 snRNA
   2243..3324    +  promoter       EF-1α promoter (fragment): strong constitutive promoter for human elongation factor EF-1α
   3338..3362    +  protein_bind   attB1: mutant version of attB; recombination site for the Gateway® BP reaction BP Clonase™
   3411..3434    +  CDS            FLAG: FLAG® epitope tag, followed by an enterokinase cleavage site
   3435..5255    +  CDS            Srrm4: SRRM4_MOUSE - Experimental evidence at protein level: Swiss-Prot protein existence level 1. Splicing factor specifically required for neural cell differentiation. Acts in conjunction with nPTB/PTBP2 by binding directly to its regulated target transcripts and promotes neural- specific exon inclusion in many genes that function in neural cell differentiation. Required to promote the inclusion of neural-specific exon 10 in nPTB/PTBP2, leading to increased expression of neural- specific nPTB/PTBP2. Also promotes the inclusion of exon 16 in DAAM1 in neuron extracts (PubMed:19737518). Promotes alter
   5259..5283    -  protein_bind   attB2: mutant version of attB; recombination site for the Gateway® BP reaction BP Clonase™
   5294..5359    +  CDS            3xFLAG: three tandem FLAG® epitope tags, followed by an enterokinase cleavage site
   5430..5547    +  misc_feature   cPPT/CTS: central polypurine tract and central termination sequence of HIV-1
   5596..6106    +  promoter       hPGK promoter: human phosphoglycerate kinase 1 promoter
   6128..6727    +  CDS            PuroR: puromycin N-acetyltransferase; pac from Streptomyces alboniger; confers resistance to puromycin
   6770..6853    +  CDS            nef (fragment): NEF_HV1Z2 - Experimental evidence at protein level: Swiss-Prot protein existence level 1. Extracellular Nef protein targets CD4(+) T-lymphocytes for apoptosis by interacting with CXCR4 surface receptors. From Human immunodeficiency virus type 1 group M subtype D (isolate Z2/CDC-Z34) (HIV-1).
   6855..7088    +  LTR            3' LTR (ΔU3): self-inactivating 3' long terminal repeat (LTR) from HIV-1
   7160..7281    +  polyA_signal   SV40 poly(A) signal: SV40 polyadenylation signal
   7321..7456    +  rep_origin     SV40 ori: SV40 origin of replication
   7477..7495    -  promoter       T7 promoter: promoter for bacteriophage T7 RNA polymerase
   7503..7658    +  CDS            lacZα (fragment): LacZα fragment of β-galactosidase; lacZ fragment
   7663..8091    +  rep_origin     f1 ori (sequence partly withheld): f1 bacteriophage origin of replication; arrow indicates direction of (+) strand synthesis
   8144..8248    +  promoter       AmpR promoter: bla
   8249..9109    +  CDS            AmpR: β-lactamase; bla; confers resistance to ampicillin, carbenicillin, and related antibiotics
   9280..9868    +  rep_origin     ori: high-copy-number ColE1/pMB1/pBR322/pUC origin of replication
  10051..35      +  CDS            lacI (fragment) (across the origin): lac repressor; lacI; The lac repressor binds to the lac operator to inhibit transcription in E. coli. This inhibition can be relieved by adding lactose or isopropyl-β-D-thiogalactopyranoside (IPTG).
