[The description below was written by a language model from this plasmid's Addgene catalogue record and pLannotate feature annotations shown in this document.]
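Description:
pLDPuro-MmnSR100N is a third-generation-style, self-inactivating HIV-1 lentiviral vector for constitutive mammalian expression of mouse Srrm4 (nSR100), a neural-specific SR-related splicing factor that promotes inclusion of neural exons during neuronal differentiation. It derives from the pLDPuro-TcVAPrtTA backbone, but the record notes that the tetracycline-regulation components are absent. In bacteria the plasmid is maintained through a high-copy ColE1/pUC origin and selected with ampicillin (AmpR). An f1 origin, an SV40 origin and remnants of a lac/lacZα cloning region are also annotated.

The viral genome is transcribed from an RSV promoter fused to a truncated 5' LTR. It carries the Ψ packaging signal with a gag fragment, the RRE for Rev-dependent nuclear export, a cPPT/CTS element and a ΔU3 3' LTR followed by an SV40 polyadenylation signal. These elements allow packaging when helper functions are supplied in trans and leave an integrated provirus with inactive LTRs.

Within this frame, an EF-1α promoter, preceded by a U6 promoter fragment, drives the Srrm4 open reading frame, which was inserted by Gateway recombination and is flanked by attB1 and attB2 sites. The protein carries an N-terminal FLAG tag. Repository sequencing found an additional N-terminal FLAG not in the depositor's sequence, said not to affect function. A 3xFLAG sequence is annotated downstream of attB2, but the record does not indicate whether it is fused in frame to the insert.

A separate human PGK promoter drives puromycin N-acetyltransferase, permitting selection of transduced cells. The associated publication concerns cross-regulation between a splicing activator and a transcriptional repressor in neurogenesis, which fits use of the construct for stable or ectopic nSR100 expression.

The sequenced record is 10,108 nt, shorter than the listed backbone and insert sizes would suggest.
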