Addgene plasmid #35171: pLDPuro-MmnSR100N
Depositing lab: Benjamin Blencowe. Depositing organization: University of Toronto. Publication: Cross-regulation between an alternative splicing activator and a transcription repressor controls neurogenesis. Raj B, O'Hanlon D, Vessey JP, Pan Q, Ray D, Buckley NJ, Miller FD, Blencowe BJ. Mol Cell. 2011 Sep 2;43(5):843-50. 10.1016/j.molcel.2011.08.014 PubMed 21884984.
Backbone
  Vector backbone: pLDPuro-TcVAPrtTA
  Backbone size w/o insert (bp): 10460
  Modifications to backbone: Tet components not present
  Vector type: Mammalian Expression, Lentiviral
Growth in bacteria
  Bacterial resistance: Ampicillin, 100 μg/mL
  Growth temperature: 30°C
  Growth strain: Stbl3
  Copy number: High Copy
Gene/Insert
  Gene/Insert name: Srrm4 (alt name: nSR100)
  Species: M. musculus (mouse)
  Insert size (bp): 1800
  Entrez Gene: Srrm4 (a.k.a. 1500001A10Rik, B230202K19Rik, bv, mKIAA1853, nSR100)
  Tag / fusion protein: Flag (N terminal on insert)
  Cloning method: Gateway Cloning
  Sequencing primers: 5′ EF1a
Terms and licenses: Academic/Nonprofit Terms; Industry Terms: Not Available to Industry
Depositor comments: Addgene sequencing found an additional N-term FLAG tag not present in the author's sequence--this does not affect plasmid function.
How to cite: pLDPuro-MmnSR100N was a gift from Benjamin Blencowe (Addgene plasmid # 35171 ; http://n2t.net/addgene:35171 ; RRID:Addgene_35171)
