>Addgene plasmid #35171 | pLDPuro-MmnSR100N | depositor partial sequence | sequence record 44314 | pLDPuro-MmnSR100N sequence 2390 bps
ATGGACTACAAAGACCATGACGGTGATACATATGATCATGACATCGATTACAAGGCTAGCCTGCAGCAGG
GCGAGAAACAGCTGTTTGAGAAGTTCTGGAAAGGGACCTTCAAAGCAGTGGCCACTCCGCGTCCCGAGAG
CATCATCGTCGCCAGTATCACAGCCCGCAAGCCGATGCCAAGGACAGAGCCCCAGAGCAGTCTCTTGCTC
CCAGATCAGGATGGACCTTCAGAAAAGCTGGGCCAACATCTGGCCCCTGAGGCCCTGGGTACCAACAGCT
GGGGAAGAGAGAAGGCCTGCAGGGAACTGGATCCTGCCAGAGCACACAGTGCCTCTCAAGACAGAGACCC
GACACCACCACCTTCCTCCAGGGGGAAAAAGAAAAAGAAGAAATCAACCAGGAAAAAGAGGAGGAGGTCC
CCGTCCTACAGCCCATCACCAGTCAAGAAGAAGAAGAAGAAAAGCTCCAAGAAACATAAGCGACACAGGT
CTTTCTCCAAGAAAAGGAGACACAGCTCCTGTAGCCCTAAAAGCAAAAGACGGGAAGAGAAGAGGCACAA
AAAACAATCTCGAAGCCGGAAGTCTCACCGACATAGACATCACCGATGCCCCTCAAGGTCCCAGAGTTCG
GAACTGCGCTCCCCCAGCTGCGAGAGCAGGCATCGAGGTCGGTCCCCTGAGGAAGGGCGGAAATCCCGCC
GAACACACTCCCGCCGCTGCTCCAAGAACCACTGCAAGGTCAGCCCAGACGCCCGGTCCAGCCACCTGCC
CAGCCAGCCCCTCCCGAGGCTCGGCTTCCTGTCAGCCAGGGGTGTAATCACTGGGTCGGGGTCCGCGGCT
GACCTCTTTAGCAAATCGGCCAGCCCTCTCGCCGCCACCCGAGGGCGCTCGCAGGAGTACGACTCGGGCA
ATGACACGTCCTCGCCGCCCTCCACGCAAACCAGCTCGGCCAGGTCTCGGGGCCAGGAGAAGGGGAGTCC
CGGTGGGGATCTAAGCAAGAGTCGAGACCTCAACTGTGGCAACACCTCCGATTCAGGGAACTCCTTCACC
ACCTCCTCCCCCCAGAACAAGGGGGCTGTCTTGGAGACTGTCTCTCCCGCCTGCAGGAGCAGAGAGTCAA
GAGGGTTTCAGTCCCCATGTCTCCAGTGTGCAGAGGTGAAGAAGTCTAGTTTGGTCCCATCCACAGCCCG
GAGCTCCCCCATCAAAGAGTGCTCCCGTAGCTCCTCCTACACCAGCACTCGATCCTCCAGTCCCTCATCC
AGGTCCCCAAACCCCAGAGCTTCCCCCAGGTACACCCGGAGTCGGTCCACCTCCTCTGAAAAAAGGTCCT
ACTCTCGCTCTCCCAGCTATTCGTCCAAGTCTGGCAAGAGGAGCCCACCTAGCAGAAGCTCCAGGTCTCG
TCGAAGTCCCAGCTACTCTCGCTACAGCCCCAGCAGGGAACGGGACCTAAAGTATGGTGAGAAAGAACCA
CAGCCCCGAGAACGTGCGCGCAGGAGGCGACGGTCCTACTCACCCATGAGGAAGCGCAGGAGAGACTCCC
CAAGCCACCTGGAGGCTCGGAGGATAACCAGTGCCCGCAAACGCCCCATCCCCTACTACCGACCCAGCCC
CTCCTCGTCCAGCAGCCTCAGCAGCGCCTCCTCCTGGTACAGCAGCAGCAGCAGCAGCAGCAGCAGTAGC
AGCCGCTCCCCTAGCCGCAGTTACTCCCGGAGCCGGAGTCCCAGTCGGAGCCACAGCAGCCGGAGCCAGA
CCCGGAGCAGGACGCGGACCAGCCGCAGCTCCAGTTCTCGCAGCCTCAGCCTGGGCTCCCGGAGCCGCAG
TCGGAACCGGAGCCTGAGCTACAGCTCGGCAGAAAGCTATGCCAGCACGAGGCGCTAAACCCAGCTTTCT
TGTACAAAGTGGTTGATTCTAGAGACTACAAAGACCATGACGGTGATTATAAAGATCATGACATCGATTA
CAAGGATGACGATGACAAGTAAGGATCCCGGGTGGCATCCCTGTGTTCGAATTCTCGACCTCGAGACAAA
TGGCAGTATTCATCCACAATTTTAAAAGAAAAGGGGGGATTGGGGGGTACAGTGCAGGGGAAAGAATAGT
AGACATAATAGCAACAGACATACAAACTAAAGAATTACAAAAACAAATTACAAAAATTCAAAATTTTCGG
GTTTATTACAGGGACAGCAGAGATCCACTTTGGCCGCGGCTCGAGGGGGTTGGGGTTGCGCCTTTTCCAA
GGCAGCCCTGGGTTTGCGCAGGGACGCGGCTGCTCTGGGCGTGGTTCCGGGAAACGCAGCGGCGCCGACC
CTGGGTCTCGCACATTCTTCACGTCCGTTCGCAGCGTCACCCGGATCTTCGCCGCTACCCTTGTGGGCCC
CCCGGCGACG
