>Addgene plasmid #35171 | pLDPuro-MmnSR100N | addgene partial sequence | sequence record 46283 | mSrrm4-Rev 5'-AGGGCTACAGGAGCTGTGTC-3'
TTTCTTGGAGCTTTTCTTCTTCTTCTTCTTGACTGGTGATGGGCTGTAGGACGGGGACCTCCTCCTCTTT
TTCCTGGTTGATTTCTTCTTTTTCTTTTTCCCCCTGGAGGAAGGTGGTGGTGTCGGGTCTCTGTCTTGAG
AGGCACTGTGTGCTCTGGCAGGATCCAGTTCCCTGCAGGCCTTCTCTCTTCCCCAGCTGTTGGTACCCAG
GGCCTCAGGGGCCAGATGTTGGCCCAGCTTTTCTGAAGGTCCATCCTGATCTGGGAGCAAGAGACTGCTC
TGGGGCTCTGTCCTTGGCATCGGCTTGCGGGCTGTGATACTGGCGACGATGATGCTCTCGGGACGCGGAG
TGGCCACTGCTTTGAAGGTCCCTTTCCAGAACTTCTCAAACAGCTGTTTCTCGCCCTGCTGCAGGCTAGC
CTTGTCATCGTCATCCTTGTAATCGATGTCATGATCATATGTATCACCGTCATGGTCTTTGTAGTCCATG
GTAGCCTGCTTTTTTGTACAAACTTGTACGCGTGGTACCTTCACGACACCTGAAATGGAAGAAAAAAACT
TTGAACCACTGTCTGAGGCTTGAGAATGAACCAAGATCCAAACTCAAAAAGGGCAAATTCCAAGGAGAAT
TACATCAAGTGCCAAGCTGGCCTAACTTCAGTCTCCACCCACTCAGTGTGGGGAAACTCCATCGCATAAA
ACCCCTCCCCCCAACCTAAAGACGACGTACTCCAAAAGCTCCAGAACTAATCGAGGTGCCTGGACGGCGC
CCGGTACTCCGTGGAGTCACATGAAGCGACGGCTGAGGAC
